Addgene plasmid #78794: p3xFLAG-CMV TIP60 1-211
Purpose: To overexpress TIP60 1-211 in Mammalian Cells
Depositing lab: Jaewhan Song. Depositing organization: Yonsei University. Publication: Stabilization of p21 (Cip1/WAF1) following Tip60-dependent acetylation is required for p21-mediated DNA damage response. Lee MS, Seo J, Choi DY, Lee EW, Ko A, Ha NC, Yoon JB, Lee HW, Kim KP, Song J. Cell Death Differ. 2013 Apr;20(4):620-9. doi: 10.1038/cdd.2012.159. Epub 2012 Dec 14. PubMed 23238566.
Backbone
  Vector backbone: p3xFLAG-CMV
  Vector type: Mammalian Expression
Growth in bacteria
  Bacterial resistance: Ampicillin, 100 μg/mL
  Growth temperature: 37°C
  Growth strain: DH5alpha
  Copy number: High Copy
Gene/Insert
  Gene/Insert name: TIP60
  Species: H. sapiens (human)
  Mutation: 1-211
  Entrez Gene: KAT5 (a.k.a. ESA1, HTATIP, HTATIP1, NEDFASB, PLIP, TIP, TIP60, ZC2HC5, cPLA2)
  Promoter: CMV
  Tag / fusion protein: 3xFLAG (N terminal on backbone)
  Cloning method: Restriction Enzyme; 5′ cloning site unknown (unknown if destroyed); 3′ cloning site unknown (unknown if destroyed)
  Sequencing primers: 5′ CMV-F; 3′ hGH-PA-R
Terms and licenses: Academic/Nonprofit Terms; Industry Terms: Not Available to Industry
How to cite: p3xFLAG-CMV TIP60 1-211 was a gift from Jaewhan Song (Addgene plasmid # 78794 ; http://n2t.net/addgene:78794 ; RRID:Addgene_78794)
