[The description below was written by a language model from this plasmid's Addgene catalogue record.]
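Description:
p3xFLAG-CMV TIP60 1-211 is a mammalian expression plasmid built on the p3xFLAG-CMV backbone and designed to overexpress a truncated form of human TIP60, the lysine acetyltransferase encoded by KAT5. It is maintained in bacteria as a high-copy plasmid under ampicillin selection. The record does not name the origin of replication, and it lists no selectable marker for mammalian cells, so its documented use is simply overexpression after introduction into mammalian cells. No feature table or sequence annotation accompanies the entry, and the restriction sites used for cloning are recorded as unknown.

The insert covers residues 1 to 211 of TIP60, an N-terminal fragment rather than the full-length protein. Transcription is driven by the CMV promoter, a strong constitutive viral promoter active in many mammalian cell types. The listed 3′ sequencing primer anneals in a human growth hormone polyadenylation region, which implies that this signal terminates the transcript. The backbone supplies a 3xFLAG epitope at the N terminus, so the fragment is produced as a fusion that can be detected or immunoprecipitated with anti-FLAG antibodies without needing a TIP60-specific reagent.

A deletion construct of this kind is typically used alongside full-length protein and other fragments to map which region of TIP60 mediates an interaction or activity. The associated publication concerns TIP60-dependent acetylation and stabilisation of p21 in the DNA damage response, which fits that sort of domain-mapping use, although the record itself states only the overexpression purpose.
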