>Addgene plasmid #78794 | p3xFLAG-CMV TIP60 1-211 | addgene partial sequence | sequence record 149287 | CMV-F 5'-CGCAAATGGGCGGTAGGCGTG-3'
AGCAGAGCTCGTTTAGTGACCGTCAGAATTAACCATGGACTACAAAGACCATGACGGTGATTATAAAGAT
CATGACATCGATTACAAGGATGACGATGACAAGCTTGCGGCCGCAATGGCGGAGGTGGGGGAGATAATCG
AGGGCTGCCGCCTACCCGTGCTGCGGCGGAACCAGGACAACGAAGATGAGTGGCCCCTGGCCGAGATCCT
GAGCGTGAAGGACATCAGTGGCCGGAAGCTTTTCTACGTCCATTACATTGACTTCAACAAACGTCTGGAT
GAATGGGTGACGCATGAGCGGCTGGACCTAAAGAAGATCCAGTTCCCCAAGAAAGAGGCCAAGACCCCCA
CTAAGAACGGACTTCCTGGGTCCCGTCCTGGCTCTCCAGAGAGAGAGGTGCCGGCCTCGGCGCAGGCCAG
CGGGAAGACCTTGCCAATCCCGGTCCAGATCACACTCCGCTTCAACCTGCCCAAGGAGCGGGAGGCCATT
CCCGGTGGCGAGCCTGACCAGCCGCTCTCCTCCAGCTCCTGCCTGCAGCCCAACCACCGCTCAACGAAAC
GGAAGGTGGAGGTGGTTTCACCAGCAACTCCAGTGCCCAGCGAGACAGCCCCGGCCTCGGTTTTTCCCCA
GAATGGAGCCGCCCGTAGGGCAGTGGCAGCCCAGCCAGGACGGAAGCGAAAATCGAATTGTTTGGGCACT
GATGAGGACTCCCAGGACAGCTCTGATGGAATACCGTCAGCACCACGCTGATCTAGAGGATCCCGGGTGG
CATCCCTGTGACCCCTCCCCAGTGCCTCTCCTGGCCCTGGAAGTTGCCACTCCAGTGCCCACCAGCCTTG
TCCTAATAAAATTAAGTTGCATCATTTTGTCTGA
