>Addgene plasmid #78794 | p3xFLAG-CMV TIP60 1-211 | addgene partial sequence | sequence record 149288 | hGH-PA-R 5'-CCAGCTTGGTTCCCAATAGA-3'
CTTGCCCCTTGCTCCATACCACCCCCCTCCACCCCATAATATTATAGAAGGACACCCTAGTTCAGACAAA
ATGATGCAACTTAATTTTATTAGGACAAGGCTGGTGGGCACTGGAGTGGCAACTTCCAGGGCCAGGAGAG
GCACTGGGGAGGGGTCACAGGGATGCCACCCGGGATCCTCTAGATCAGCGTGGTGCTGACGGTATTCCAT
CAGAGCTGTCCTGGGAGTCCTCATCAGTGCCCAAACAATTCGATTTTCGCTTCCGTCCTGGCTGGGCTGC
CACTGCCCTACGGGCGGCTCCATTCTGGGGAAAAACCGAGGCCGGGGCTGTCTCGCTGGGCACTGGAGTT
GCTGGTGAAACCACCTCCACCTTCCGTTTCGTTGAGCGGTGGTTGGGCTGCAGGCAGGAGCTGGAGGAGA
GCGGCTGGTCAGGCTCGCCACCGGGAATGGCCTCCCGCTCCTTGGGCAGGTTGAAGCGGAGTGTGATCTG
GACCGGGATTGGCAAGGTCTTCCCGCTGGCCTGCGCCGAGGCCGGCACCTCTCTCTCTGGAGAGCCAGGA
CGGGACCCAGGAAGTCCGTTCTTAGTGGGGGTCTTGGCCTCTTTCTTGGGGAACTGGATCTTCTTTAGGT
CCAGCCGCTCATGCGTCACCCATTCATCCAGACGTTTGTTGAAGTCAATGTAATGGACGTAGAAAAGCTT
CCGGCCACTGATGTCCTTCACGCTCAGGATCTCGGCCAGGGGCCACTCATCTTCGTTGTCCTGGTTCC
